Addgene plasmid #183728: pHAGE-mCardinal-SKL
Purpose: For exrpression of mCardinal targeted to peroxisomes
Depositing lab: Jeffrey Gerst. Publication: Complementation of a human disease phenotype by intercellular mRNA transfer. Haimovich G, Dasgupta S, Govindan Ravi A, Gerst JE. Cell Rep. 2026 Sep 7;45(9):117959. doi: 10.1016/j.celrep.2026.117959. PubMed 42704713.
Backbone
  Vector backbone: pHAGE
  Backbone size w/o insert (bp): 7835
  Total vector size (bp): 8582
  Vector type: Lentiviral
Growth in bacteria
  Bacterial resistance: Ampicillin, 100 μg/mL
  Growth temperature: 37°C
  Growth strain: NEB Stable
  Copy number: Unknown
Gene/Insert
  Gene/Insert name: mCardinal
  Insert size (bp): 744
  Promoter: UbiC
  Tag / fusion protein: SKL (peroxisomal targeting sequence 1) (C terminal on insert)
  Cloning method: Restriction Enzyme; 5′ cloning site AgeI (not destroyed); 3′ cloning site SalI (not destroyed)
  Sequencing primers: 5′ -; 3′ -
Terms and licenses: Academic/Nonprofit Terms; Industry Terms: Not Available to Industry
Depositor comments: Please visit https://doi.org/10.1101/2024.11.06.622258 for bioRxiv preprint.
How to cite: pHAGE-mCardinal-SKL was a gift from Jeffrey Gerst (Addgene plasmid # 183728 ; http://n2t.net/addgene:183728 ; RRID:Addgene_183728)
