[The description below was written by a language model from this plasmid's Addgene catalogue record and pLannotate feature annotations shown in this document.]
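Description:
pHAGE-mCardinal-SKL is an HIV-1-derived, self-inactivating lentiviral transfer plasmid of roughly 8.6 kb, built on the pHAGE backbone to express a peroxisome-targeted far-red fluorescent protein in mammalian cells. In bacteria it is maintained through a high-copy ColE1/pUC-type origin and selected with ampicillin via the β-lactamase gene. An f1 origin, T3 and T7 promoters, and remnants of the lac/lacZα region are also present as cloning-vector leftovers. No mammalian selection marker appears in the record, so transduced cells would presumably be identified by their fluorescence.

The viral genome is transcribed in packaging cells from a CMV enhancer/promoter fused to a truncated 5' LTR. It carries the Ψ packaging signal with a partial gag fragment, the Rev response element for Rev-dependent nuclear export, and the cPPT/CTS, which aids nuclear import of the reverse-transcribed genome. The ΔU3 3' LTR inactivates LTR promoter activity after integration, leaving expression to the internal human ubiquitin C promoter. This promoter drives mCardinal, a monomeric far-red protein derived from Entacmaea quadricolor, inserted between AgeI and SalI sites. Its C terminus bears the tripeptide SKL, the type 1 peroxisomal targeting signal, which directs the folded protein into the peroxisomal matrix. A WPRE downstream of the coding sequence enhances transcript stability and expression, and an SV40 polyadenylation signal and SV40 origin lie beyond the 3' LTR.

The stated purpose is expression of mCardinal targeted to peroxisomes, making it a stable, constitutive marker for labelling these organelles. Its far-red emission leaves shorter-wavelength channels free for other probes.
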