Features (pLannotate 1.2.2; 26 found; start..end, strand, type, name):
     67..927     +  CDS            AmpR: β-lactamase; bla; confers resistance to ampicillin, carbenicillin, and related antibiotics
   1098..1686    +  rep_origin     ori: high-copy-number ColE1/pMB1/pBR322/pUC origin of replication
   1869..1961    +  CDS            lacI (fragment): lac repressor; lacI; The lac repressor binds to the lac operator to inhibit transcription in E. coli. This inhibition can be relieved by adding lactose or isopropyl-β-D-thiogalactopyranoside (IPTG).
   1974..1995    +  protein_bind   CAP binding site: CAP binding activates transcription in the presence of cAMP. E. coli catabolite activator protein
   2010..2040    +  promoter       lac promoter: promoter for the E. coli lac operon
   2048..2064    +  protein_bind   lac operator: The lac repressor binds to the lac operator to inhibit transcription in E. coli. This inhibition can be relieved by adding lactose or isopropyl-β-D-thiogalactopyranoside (IPTG). lac repressor encoded by lacI
   2109..2127    +  promoter       T3 promoter: promoter for bacteriophage T3 RNA polymerase
   2228..2607    +  enhancer       CMV enhancer: human cytomegalovirus immediate early enhancer
   2608..2811    +  promoter       CMV promoter: human cytomegalovirus (CMV) immediate early promoter
   2826..3006    +  LTR            5' LTR (truncated): truncated 5' long terminal repeat (LTR) from HIV-1
   3053..3178    +  misc_feature   HIV-1 Ψ: packaging signal of human immunodeficiency virus type 1
   3162..3525    +  CDS            HIV-1 gag (fragment): gag protein from human immunodeficiency virus 1; gag
   3671..3904    +  misc_feature   RRE: The Rev response element (RRE) of HIV-1 allows for Rev-dependent mRNA export from the nucleus to the cytoplasm.
   4281..4381    +  CDS            Rev (fragment): human immunodeficiency virus 1 (HIV-1) Rev protein; rev; enhances nuclear export of unspliced and incompletely spliced viral mRNAs
   4400..4517    +  misc_feature   cPPT/CTS: central polypurine tract and central termination sequence of HIV-1
   4574..5785    +  promoter       UbC promoter: human ubiquitin C promoter
   5825..6556    +  CDS            mCardinal: mCardinal is a basic (constitutively fluorescent) far red fluorescent protein published in 2014, derived from Entacmaea quadricolor. It is reported to be a rapidly-maturing monomer with moderate acid sensitivity.
   6584..7172    +  misc_feature   WPRE: woodchuck hepatitis virus posttranscriptional regulatory element
   7189..7257    +  CDS            nef (fragment): NEF_HV1Z2 - Experimental evidence at protein level: Swiss-Prot protein existence level 1. Extracellular Nef protein targets CD4(+) T-lymphocytes for apoptosis by interacting with CXCR4 surface receptors. From Human immunodeficiency virus type 1 group M subtype D (isolate Z2/CDC-Z34) (HIV-1).
   7259..7492    +  LTR            3' LTR (ΔU3): self-inactivating 3' long terminal repeat (LTR) from HIV-1
   7564..7685    +  polyA_signal   SV40 poly(A) signal: SV40 polyadenylation signal
   7725..7860    +  rep_origin     SV40 ori: SV40 origin of replication
   7881..7899    -  promoter       T7 promoter: promoter for bacteriophage T7 RNA polymerase
   7907..8062    +  CDS            lacZα (fragment): LacZα fragment of β-galactosidase; lacZ fragment
   8067..8495    +  rep_origin     f1 ori (sequence partly withheld): f1 bacteriophage origin of replication; arrow indicates direction of (+) strand synthesis
   8548..66      +  promoter       AmpR promoter (across the origin): bla
>Addgene plasmid #183728 | pHAGE-mCardinal-SKL | addgene full sequence | sequence record 361444 | Addgene NGS Result
AATATGTATCCGCTCATGAGACAATAACCCTGATAAATGCTTCAATAATATTGAAAAAGGAAGAGTATGA
GTATTCAACATTTCCGTGTCGCCCTTATTCCCTTTTTTGCGGCATTTTGCCTTCCTGTTTTTGCTCACCC
AGAAACGCTGGTGAAAGTAAAAGATGCTGAAGATCAGTTGGGTGCACGAGTGGGTTACATCGAACTGGAT
CTCAACAGCGGTAAGATCCTTGAGAGTTTTCGCCCCGAAGAACGTTTTCCAATGATGAGCACTTTTAAAG
TTCTGCTATGTGGCGCGGTATTATCCCGTATTGACGCCGGGCAAGAGCAACTCGGTCGCCGCATACACTA
TTCTCAGAATGACTTGGTTGAGTACTCACCAGTCACAGAAAAGCATCTTACGGATGGCATGACAGTAAGA
GAATTATGCAGTGCTGCCATAACCATGAGTGATAACACTGCGGCCAACTTACTTCTGACAACGATCGGAG
GACCGAAGGAGCTAACCGCTTTTTTGCACAACATGGGGGATCATGTAACTCGCCTTGATCGTTGGGAACC
GGAGCTGAATGAAGCCATACCAAACGACGAGCGTGACACCACGATGCCTGTAGCAATGGCAACAACGTTG
CGCAAACTATTAACTGGCGAACTACTTACTCTAGCTTCCCGGCAACAATTAATAGACTGGATGGAGGCGG
ATAAAGTTGCAGGACCACTTCTGCGCTCGGCCCTTCCGGCTGGCTGGTTTATTGCTGATAAATCTGGAGC
CGGTGAGCGTGGGTCTCGCGGTATCATTGCAGCACTGGGGCCAGATGGTAAGCCCTCCCGTATCGTAGTT
ATCTACACGACGGGGAGTCAGGCAACTATGGATGAACGAAATAGACAGATCGCTGAGATAGGTGCCTCAC
TGATTAAGCATTGGTAACTGTCAGACCAAGTTTACTCATATATACTTTAGATTGATTTAAAACTTCATTT
TTAATTTAAAAGGATCTAGGTGAAGATCCTTTTTGATAATCTCATGACCAAAATCCCTTAACGTGAGTTT
TCGTTCCACTGAGCGTCAGACCCCGTAGAAAAGATCAAAGGATCTTCTTGAGATCCTTTTTTTCTGCGCG
TAATCTGCTGCTTGCAAACAAAAAAACCACCGCTACCAGCGGTGGTTTGTTTGCCGGATCAAGAGCTACC
AACTCTTTTTCCGAAGGTAACTGGCTTCAGCAGAGCGCAGATACCAAATACTGTTCTTCTAGTGTAGCCG
TAGTTAGGCCACCACTTCAAGAACTCTGTAGCACCGCCTACATACCTCGCTCTGCTAATCCTGTTACCAG
TGGCTGCTGCCAGTGGCGATAAGTCGTGTCTTACCGGGTTGGACTCAAGACGATAGTTACCGGATAAGGC
GCAGCGGTCGGGCTGAACGGGGGGTTCGTGCACACAGCCCAGCTTGGAGCGAACGACCTACACCGAACTG
AGATACCTACAGCGTGAGCTATGAGAAAGCGCCACGCTTCCCGAAGGGAGAAAGGCGGACAGGTATCCGG
TAAGCGGCAGGGTCGGAACAGGAGAGCGCACGAGGGAGCTTCCAGGGGGAAACGCCTGGTATCTTTATAG
TCCTGTCGGGTTTCGCCACCTCTGACTTGAGCGTCGATTTTTGTGATGCTCGTCAGGGGGGCGGAGCCTA
TGGAAAAACGCCAGCAACGCGGCCTTTTTACGGTTCCTGGCCTTTTGCTGGCCTTTTGCTCACATGTTCT
TTCCTGCGTTATCCCCTGATTCTGTGGATAACCGTATTACCGCCTTTGAGTGAGCTGATACCGCTCGCCG
CAGCCGAACGACCGAGCGCAGCGAGTCAGTGAGCGAGGAAGCGGAAGAGCGCCCAATACGCAAACCGCCT
CTCCCCGCGCGTTGGCCGATTCATTAATGCAGCTGGCACGACAGGTTTCCCGACTGGAAAGCGGGCAGTG
AGCGCAACGCAATTAATGTGAGTTAGCTCACTCATTAGGCACCCCAGGCTTTACACTTTATGCTTCCGGC
TCGTATGTTGTGTGGAATTGTGAGCGGATAACAATTTCACACAGGAAACAGCTATGACCATGATTACGCC
AAGCGCGCAATTAACCCTCACTAAAGGGAACAAAAGCTGGAGCTGCAAGCTTGGCCATTGCATACGTTGT
ATCCATATCATAATATGTACATTTATATTGGCTCATGTCCAACATTACCGCCATGTTGACATTGATTATT
GACTAGTTATTAATAGTAATCAATTACGGGGTCATTAGTTCATAGCCCATATATGGAGTTCCGCGTTACA
TAACTTACGGTAAATGGCCCGCCTGGCTGACCGCCCAACGACCCCCGCCCATTGACGTCAATAATGACGT
ATGTTCCCATAGTAACGCCAATAGGGACTTTCCATTGACGTCAATGGGTGGAGTATTTACGGTAAACTGC
CCACTTGGCAGTACATCAAGTGTATCATATGCCAAGTACGCCCCCTATTGACGTCAATGACGGTAAATGG
CCCGCCTGGCATTATGCCCAGTACATGACCTTATGGGACTTTCCTACTTGGCAGTACATCTACGTATTAG
TCATCGCTATTACCATGGTGATGCGGTTTTGGCAGTACATCAATGGGCGTGGATAGCGGTTTGACTCACG
GGGATTTCCAAGTCTCCACCCCATTGACGTCAATGGGAGTTTGTTTTGGCACCAAAATCAACGGGACTTT
CCAAAATGTCGTAACAACTCCGCCCCATTGACGCAAATGGGCGGTAGGCGTGTACGGTGGGAGGTCTATA
TAAGCAGAGCTCGTTTAGTGAACCGGGGTCTCTCTGGTTAGACCAGATCTGAGCCTGGGAGCTCTCTGGC
TAACTAGGGAACCCACTGCTTAAGCCTCAATAAAGCTTGCCTTGAGTGCTTCAAGTAGTGTGTGCCCGTC
TGTTGTGTGACTCTGGTAACTAGAGATCCCTCAGACCCTTTTAGTCAGTGTGGAAAATCTCTAGCAGTGG
CGCCCGAACAGGGACTTGAAAGCGAAAGGGAAACCAGAGGAGCTCTCTCGACGCAGGACTCGGCTTGCTG
AAGCGCGCACGGCAAGAGGCGAGGGGCGGCGACTGGTGAGTACGCCAAAAATTTTGACTAGCGGAGGCTA
GAAGGAGAGAGATGGGTGCGAGAGCGTCAGTATTAAGCGGGGGAGAATTAGATCGCGATGGGAAAAAATT
CGGTTAAGGCCAGGGGGAAAGAAAAAATATAAATTAAAACATATAGTATGGGCAAGCAGGGAGCTAGAAC
GATTCGCAGTTAATCCTGGCCTGTTAGAAACATCAGAAGGCTGTAGACAAATACTGGGACAGCTACAACC
ATCCCTTCAGACAGGATCAGAAGAACTTAGATCATTATATAATACAGTAGCAACCCTCTATTGTGTGCAT
CAAAGGATAGAGATAAAAGACACCAAGGAAGCTTTAGACAAGATAGAGGAAGAGCAAAACAAAAGTAAGA
CCACCGCACAGCAAGCGGCCGCTGATCTTCAGACCTGGAGGAGGAGATATGAGGGACAATTGGAGAAGTG
AATTATATAAATATAAAGTAGTAAAAATTGAACCATTAGGAGTAGCACCCACCAAGGCAAAGAGAAGAGT
GGTGCAGAGAGAAAAAAGAGCAGTGGGAATAGGAGCTTTGTTCCTTGGGTTCTTGGGAGCAGCAGGAAGC
ACTATGGGCGCAGCGTCAATGACGCTGACGGTACAGGCCAGACAATTATTGTCTGGTATAGTGCAGCAGC
AGAACAATTTGCTGAGGGCTATTGAGGCGCAACAGCATCTGTTGCAACTCACAGTCTGGGGCATCAAGCA
GCTCCAGGCAAGAATCCTGGCTGTGGAAAGATACCTAAAGGATCAACAGCTCCTGGGGATTTGGGGTTGC
TCTGGAAAACTCATTTGCACCACTGCTGTGCCTTGGAATGCTAGTTGGAGTAATAAATCTCTGGAACAGA
TTTGGAATCACACGACCTGGATGGAGTGGGACAGAGAAATTAACAATTACACAAGCTTAATACACTCCTT
AATTGAAGAATCGCAAAACCAGCAAGAAAAGAATGAACAAGAATTATTGGAATTAGATAAATGGGCAAGT
TTGTGGAATTGGTTTAACATAACAAATTGGCTGTGGTATATAAAATTATTCATAATGATAGTAGGAGGCT
TGGTAGGTTTAAGAATAGTTTTTGCTGTACTTTCTATAGTGAATAGAGTTAGGCAGGGATATTCACCATT
ATCGTTTCAGACCCACCTCCCAACCCCGAGGGGACCCGACAGGCCCGAAGGAATAGAAGAAGAAGGTGGA
GAGAGAGACAGAGACAGATCCATTCGATTAGTGAACGGATCTCGACGGTATCGGTTAACTTTTAAAAGAA
AAGGGGGGATTGGGGGGTACAGTGCAGGGGAAAGAATAGTAGACATAATAGCAACAGACATACAAACTAA
AGAATTACAAAAACAAATTACAAAAATTCAAAATTTTATCGATCACGAGACTAGCCTCGAGAAGCTTGAT
TAACCCGTGTCGGCTCCAGATCTGGCCTCCGCGCCGGGTTTTGGCGCCTCCCGCGGGCGCCCCCCTCCTC
ACGGCGAGCGCTGCCACGTCAGACGAAGGGCGCAGCGAGCGTCCTGATCCTTCCGCCCGGACGCTCAGGA
CAGCGGCCCGCTGCTCATAAGACTCGGCCTTAGAACCCCAGTATCAGCAGAAGGACATTTTAGGACGGGA
CTTGGGTGACTCTAGGGCACTGGTTTTCTTTCCAGAGAGCGGAACAGGCGAGGAAAAGTAGTCCCTTCTC
GGCGATTCTGCGGAGGGATCTCCGTGGGGCGGTGAACGCCGATGATTATATAAGGACGCGCCGGGTGTGG
CACAGCTAGTTCCGTCGCAGCCGGGATTTGGGTCGCGGTTCTTGTTTGTGGATCGCTGTGATCGTCACTT
GGTGAGTAGCGGGCTGCTGGGCTGGCCGGGGCTTTCGTGGCCGCCGGGCCGCTCGGTGGGACGGAAGCGT
GTGGAGAGACCGCCAAGGGCTGTAGTCTGGGTCCGCGAGCAAGGTTGCCCTGAACTGGGGGTTGGGGGGA
GCGCAGCAAAATGGCGGCTGTTCCCGAGTCTTGAATGGAAGACGCTTGTGAGGCGGGCTGTGAGGTCGTT
GAAACAAGGTGGGGGGCATGGTGGGCGGCAAGAACCCAAGGTCTTGAGGCCTTCGCTAATGCGGGAAAGC
TCTTATTCGGGTGAGATGGGCTGGGGCACCATCTGGGGACCCTGACGTGAAGTTTGTCACTGACTGGAGA
ACTCGGTTTGTCGTCTGTTGCGGGGGCGGCAGTTATGGCGGTGCCGTTGGGCAGTGCACCCGTACCTTTG
GGAGCGCGCGCCCTCGTCGTGTCGTGACGTCACCCGTTCTGTTGGCTTATAATGCAGGGTGGGGCCACCT
GCCGGTAGGTGTGCGGTAGGCTTTTCTCCGTCGCAGGACGCAGGGTTCGGGCCTAGGGTAGGCTCTCCTG
AATCGACAGGCGCCGGACCTCTGGTGAGGGGAGGGATAAGTGAGGCGTCAGTTTCTTTGGTCGGTTTTAT
GTACCTATCTTCTTAAGTAGCTGAAGCTCCGGTTTTGAACTATGCGCTCGGGGTTGGCGAGTGTGTTTTG
TGAAGTTTTTTAGGCACCTTTTGAAATGTAATCATTTGGGTCAATATGTAATTTTCAGTGTTAGACTAGT
AAATTGTCCGCTAAATTCTGGCCGTTTTTGGCTTTTTTGTTAGACGAAGCTTGGGCTGCAGGTCGAGATC
CACCGGTCGCCACCATGGTGAGCAAGGGCGAGGAGCTGATCAAGGAGAACATGCACATGAAGCTGTACAT
GGAAGGCACCGTGAACAACCACCACTTCAAGTGCACCACCGAAGGGGAGGGCAAGCCCTACGAGGGCACC
CAGACCCAGAGGATTAAGGTGGTGGAGGGAGGCCCCCTGCCGTTCGCATTCGACATCCTGGCCACCTGCT
TTATGTACGGGAGCAAGACCTTCATCAACCACACCCAGGGCATCCCCGATTTCTTTAAGCAGTCCTTCCC
TGAGGGCTTCACATGGGAGAGAGTCACCACATACGAAGACGGGGGCGTGCTTACCGTTACCCAGGACACC
AGCCTCCAGGACGGCTGCTTGATCTACAACGTCAAGCTCAGAGGGGTGAACTTCCCATCCAACGGCCCTG
TGATGCAGAAGAAAACACTCGGCTGGGAGGCCACCACCGAGACCCTGTACCCCGCTGACGGCGGCCTGGA
AGGCAGATGCGACATGGCCCTGAAGCTCGTGGGCGGGGGCCACCTGCACTGCAACCTGAAGACCACATAC
AGATCCAAGAAACCCGCTAAGAACCTCAAGATGCCCGGCGTCTACTTTGTGGACCGCAGACTGGAAAGAA
TCAAGGAGGCCGACAATGAGACCTACGTCGAGCAGCACGAGGTGGCTGTGGCCAGATACTGCGACCTCCC
TAGCAAACTGGGGCACAAACTTAATGGCATGGACGAGCTGTACAAGAGCAAGCTCTAAAGCGGCCGCGTC
GACAATCAACCTCTGGATTACAAAATTTGTGAAAGATTGACTGGTATTCTTAACTATGTTGCTCCTTTTA
CGCTATGTGGATACGCTGCTTTAATGCCTTTGTATCATGCTATTGCTTCCCGTATGGCTTTCATTTTCTC
CTCCTTGTATAAATCCTGGTTGCTGTCTCTTTATGAGGAGTTGTGGCCCGTTGTCAGGCAACGTGGCGTG
GTGTGCACTGTGTTTGCTGACGCAACCCCCACTGGTTGGGGCATTGCCACCACCTGTCAGCTCCTTTCCG
GGACTTTCGCTTTCCCCCTCCCTATTGCCACGGCGGAACTCATCGCCGCCTGCCTTGCCCGCTGCTGGAC
AGGGGCTCGGCTGTTGGGCACTGACAATTCCGTGGTGTTGTCGGGGAAGCTGACGTCCTTTCCATGGCTG
CTCGCCTGTGTTGCCACCTGGATTCTGCGCGGGACGTCCTTCTGCTACGTCCCTTCGGCCCTCAATCCAG
CGGACCTTCCTTCCCGCGGCCTGCTGCCGGCTCTGCGGCCTCTTCCGCGTCTTCGCCTTCGCCCTCAGAC
GAGTCGGATCTCCCTTTGGGCCGCCTCCCCGCCTGGAATTCGAGCTCGGTACCTTTAAGACCAATGACTT
ACAAGGCAGCTGTAGATCTTAGCCACTTTTTAAAAGAAAAGGGGGGACTGGAAGGGCTAATTCACTCCCA
ACGAAGACAAGATCTGCTTTTTGCTTGTACTGGGTCTCTCTGGTTAGACCAGATCTGAGCCTGGGAGCTC
TCTGGCTAACTAGGGAACCCACTGCTTAAGCCTCAATAAAGCTTGCCTTGAGTGCTTCAAGTAGTGTGTG
CCCGTCTGTTGTGTGACTCTGGTAACTAGAGATCCCTCAGACCCTTTTAGTCAGTGTGGAAAATCTCTAG
CAGTAGTAGTTCATGTCATCTTATTATTCAGTATTTATAACTTGCAAAGAAATGAATATCAGAGAGTGAG
AGGAACTTGTTTATTGCAGCTTATAATGGTTACAAATAAAGCAATAGCATCACAAATTTCACAAATAAAG
CATTTTTTTCACTGCATTCTAGTTGTGGTTTGTCCAAACTCATCAATGTATCTTATCATGTCTGGCTCTA
GCTATCCCGCCCCTAACTCCGCCCATCCCGCCCCTAACTCCGCCCAGTTCCGCCCATTCTCCGCCCCATG
GCTGACTAATTTTTTTTATTTATGCAGAGGCCGAGGCCGCCTCGGCCTCTGAGCTATTCCAGAAGTAGTG
AGGAGGCTTTTTTGGAGGCCTAGGGACGTACCCAATTCGCCCTATAGTGAGTCGTATTACGCGCGCTCAC
TGGCCGTCGTTTTACAACGTCGTGACTGGGAAAACCCTGGCGTTACCCAACTTAATCGCCTTGCAGCACA
TCCCCCTTTCGCCAGCTGGCGTAATAGCGAAGAGGCCCGCACCGATCGCCCTTCCCAACAGTTGCGCAGC
CTGAATGGCGAATGGG
[124 nt withheld, positions 8067-8190]
C
[91 nt withheld, positions 8192-8282]
A
[49 nt withheld, positions 8284-8332]
CCTTTGACGTTGGAGTCCACGTTCTTT
[37 nt withheld, positions 8360-8396]
ACCCTATCTCGGTCTATTCTTTTGATTTATAAGGGATTTTGCCGATTTCGGCCTATTGGTTAAAAAATGA
GCTGATTTAACAAAAATTTAACGCGAATTTTAACAAAATATTAACGCTTACAATTTAGGTGGCACTTTTC
GGGGAAATGTGCGCGGAACCCCTATTTGTTTATTTTTCTAAATACATTCA
